Addgene plasmid #39240: pSTC0
Purpose: (Empty Backbone)
Depositing lab: Alfonso Jaramillo. Depositing organization: Institute of System and Synthetic Biology, iSSB. Publication: De novo automated design of small RNA circuits for engineering synthetic riboregulation in living cells. Rodrigo G, Landrain TE, Jaramillo A. Proc Natl Acad Sci U S A. 2012 Sep 18;109(38):15271-6. Epub 2012 Sep 4. 10.1073/pnas.1203831109 PubMed 22949707.
Backbone
  Vector backbone: pSB1AK3
  Backbone manufacturer: Registry of standard biological parts
  Backbone size (bp): 4042
  Vector type: Bacterial Expression, Synthetic Biology
Growth in bacteria
  Bacterial resistance: Ampicillin and Kanamycin, 100 & 50 μg/mL
  Growth temperature: 37°C
  Growth strain: DH5alpha
  Copy number: High Copy
Resource information
  A portion of this plasmid was derived from a plasmid made by: http://partsregistry.org/Part:pSB1AK3
Terms and licenses: Academic/Nonprofit Terms; Industry Terms: Not Available to Industry
Depositor comments: This plasmid is used for inserting a 5'UTR in front of the GFP CDS using the NheI and EcoRi sites
How to cite: pSTC0 was a gift from Alfonso Jaramillo (Addgene plasmid # 39240 ; http://n2t.net/addgene:39240 ; RRID:Addgene_39240)
