[The description below was written by a language model from this plasmid's Addgene catalogue record and the feature table of its GenBank file.]
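Description:
pSTC0 is a 4,042 bp empty-backbone plasmid for bacterial expression and synthetic biology work, built on the BioBrick vector pSB1AK3 from the Registry of Standard Biological Parts. It replicates in E. coli from a high-copy ColE1/pMB1/pUC-type origin. It carries two selectable markers: a beta-lactamase gene (AmpR) with its own promoter, and the aph(3')-Ia aminoglycoside phosphotransferase gene (KanR). Clones can therefore be maintained under combined ampicillin and kanamycin selection.

The functional cassette is a reporter scaffold rather than a complete expression unit. It contains the coding sequence for Aequorea victoria GFP (a non-EGFP variant, judging by the primer annotations), followed by a double terminator made of rrnB T1 and the phage T7 early terminator T7Te, and then the BioBrick suffix. A putative bacterial terminator lies just upstream of the cloning region and probably insulates it from read-through transcription originating in the backbone. The feature table annotates no promoter or ribosome binding site in front of GFP. This fits the depositor's comment that the plasmid is meant to receive a 5'UTR placed ahead of the GFP coding sequence using the EcoRI and NheI sites. The record does not say which regulatory elements the inserted fragment must supply.

The associated publication concerns the automated de novo design of small RNA circuits for synthetic riboregulation in living cells. In that context, pSTC0 likely served as the parental vector for designed 5'UTR sequences, with GFP fluorescence reporting how they control gene expression, although the record does not describe that use directly.
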