LOCUS       Exported 4042 bp ds-DNA circular SYN 12-MAY-2021
DEFINITION  synthetic circular DNA
ACCESSION   .
VERSION     .
KEYWORDS    pSTC0
SOURCE      synthetic DNA construct
  ORGANISM  synthetic DNA construct
REFERENCE   1 (bases 1 to 4042)
  AUTHORS   Rodrigo G, Landrain TE, Jaramillo A
  TITLE     De novo automated design of small RNA circuits for engineering
            synthetic riboregulation in living cells.
  JOURNAL   Proc Natl Acad Sci U S A. 2012 Sep 18;109(38):15271-6. Epub 2012 Sep
            4.
  PUBMED    22949707
REFERENCE   2 (bases 1 to 4042)
  AUTHORS   .
  TITLE     Direct Submission
  JOURNAL   Exported May 12, 2021 from SnapGene Server 1.1.58
            http://www.snapgene.com
FEATURES             Location/Qualifiers
     source          1..4042
                     /organism="synthetic DNA construct"
                     /mol_type="other DNA"
     CDS             26..736
                     /codon_start=1
                     /product="Aequoria victoria green fluorescent protein"
                     /label=GFP
                     /translation="KGEELFTGVVPILVELDGDVNGHKFSVSGEGEGDATYGKLTLKFI
                     CTTGKLPVPWPTLVTTFGYGVQCFARYPDHMKQHDFFKSAMPEGYVQERTIFFKDDGNY
                     KTRAEVKFEGDTLVNRIELKGIDFKEDGNILGHKLEYNYNSHNVYIMADKQKNGIKVNF
                     KIRHNIEDGSVQLADHYQQNTPIGDGPVLLPDNHYLSTQSALSKDPNEKRDHMVLLEFV
                     TAAGITHGMDELYK"
     primer_bind     complement(50..78)
                     /label=GFP-R
                     /note="GFP, reverse primer. Does NOT anneal to EGFP"
     primer_bind     673..693
                     /label=GFP-F
                     /note="GFP, forward primer. Does NOT anneal to EGFP"
     terminator      756..827
                     /label=rrnB T1 terminator
                     /note="transcription terminator T1 from the E. coli rrnB
                     gene"
     terminator      843..870
                     /label=T7Te terminator
                     /note="phage T7 early transcription terminator"
     misc_feature    877..897
                     /label=BioBrick suffix
                     /note="universal suffix for all parts"
     primer_bind     complement(981..998)
                     /label=L4440
                     /note="L4440 vector, forward primer"
     rep_origin      complement(1152..1740)
                     /direction=LEFT
                     /label=ori
                     /note="high-copy-number ColE1/pMB1/pBR322/pUC origin of
                     replication"
     primer_bind     complement(1232..1251)
                     /label=pBR322ori-F
                     /note="pBR322 origin, forward primer"
     CDS             complement(1973..2788)
                     /codon_start=1
                     /gene="aph(3')-Ia"
                     /product="aminoglycoside phosphotransferase"
                     /label=KanR
                     /note="confers resistance to kanamycin in bacteria or G418
                     (Geneticin(R)) in eukaryotes"
                     /translation="MSHIQRETSCSRPRLNSNMDADLYGYKWARDNVGQSGATIYRLYG
                     KPDAPELFLKHGKGSVANDVTDEMVRLNWLTEFMPLPTIKHFIRTPDDAWLLTTAIPGK
                     TAFQVLEEYPDSGENIVDALAVFLRRLHSIPVCNCPFNSDRVFRLAQAQSRMNNGLVDA
                     SDFDDERNGWPVEQVWKEMHKLLPFSPDSVVTHGDFSLDNLIFDEGKLIGCIDVGRVGI
                     ADRYQDLAILWNCLGEFSPSLQKRLFQKYGIDNPDMNKLQFHLMLDEFF"
     primer_bind     2696..2715
                     /label=Kan-R
                     /note="Kanamycin resistance gene, reverse primer"
     primer_bind     2780..2799
                     /label=pENTR-R
                     /note="pENTR vectors, reverse primer"
     CDS             complement(2943..3803)
                     /codon_start=1
                     /gene="bla"
                     /product="beta-lactamase"
                     /label=AmpR
                     /note="confers resistance to ampicillin, carbenicillin, and
                     related antibiotics"
                     /translation="MSIQHFRVALIPFFAAFCLPVFAHPETLVKVKDAEDQLGARVGYI
                     ELDLNSGKILESFRPEERFPMMSTFKVLLCGAVLSRIDAGQEQLGRRIHYSQNDLVEYS
                     PVTEKHLTDGMTVRELCSAAITMSDNTAANLLLTTIGGPKELTAFLHNMGDHVTRLDRW
                     EPELNEAIPNDERDTTMPVAMATTLRKLLTGELLTLASRQQLIDWMEADKVAGPLLRSA
                     LPAGWFIADKSGAGERGSRGIIAALGPDGKPSRIVVIYTTGSQATMDERNRQIAEIGAS
                     LIKHW"
     primer_bind     3566..3585
                     /label=Amp-R
                     /note="Ampicillin resistance gene, reverse primer"
     promoter        complement(3804..3908)
                     /gene="bla"
                     /label=AmpR promoter
     primer_bind     3976..3994
                     /label=pBRforEco
                     /note="pBR322 vectors, upsteam of EcoRI site, forward
                     primer"
     terminator      3998..4041
                     /label=bacterial terminator
                     /note="putative bacterial transcription terminator"
ORIGIN
        1 ggaattcgcg gccgctgcta gccgtaaagg agaagaactt ttcactggag ttgtcccaat
       61 tcttgttgaa ttagatggtg atgttaatgg gcacaaattt tctgtcagtg gagagggtga
      121 aggtgatgca acatacggaa aacttaccct taaatttatt tgcactactg gaaaactacc
      181 tgttccatgg ccaacacttg tcactacttt cggttatggt gttcaatgct ttgcgagata
      241 cccagatcat atgaaacagc atgacttttt caagagtgcc atgcccgaag gttatgtaca
      301 ggaaagaact atatttttca aagatgacgg gaactacaag acacgtgctg aagtcaagtt
      361 tgaaggtgat acccttgtta atagaatcga gttaaaaggt attgatttta aagaagatgg
      421 aaacattctt ggacacaaat tggaatacaa ctataactca cacaatgtat acatcatggc
      481 agacaaacaa aagaatggaa tcaaagttaa cttcaaaatt agacacaaca ttgaagatgg
      541 aagcgttcaa ctagcagacc attatcaaca aaatactcca attggcgatg gccctgtcct
      601 tttaccagac aaccattacc tgtccacaca atctgccctt tcgaaagatc ccaacgaaaa
      661 gagagaccac atggtccttc ttgagtttgt aacagctgct gggattacac atggcatgga
      721 tgaactatac aaataataat actagagcca ggcatcaaat aaaacgaaag gctcagtcga
      781 aagactgggc ctttcgtttt atctgttgtt tgtcggtgaa cgctctctac tagagtcaca
      841 ctggctcacc ttcgggtggg cctttctgcg tttatatact agtagcggcc gctgcagtcc
      901 ggcaaaaaaa cgggcaaggt gtcaccaccc tgcccttttt ctttaaaacc gaaaagatta
      961 cttcgcgtta tgcaggcttc ctcgctcact gactcgctgc gctcggtcgt tcggctgcgg
     1021 cgagcggtat cagctcactc aaaggcggta atacggttat ccacagaatc aggggataac
     1081 gcaggaaaga acatgtgagc aaaaggccag caaaaggcca ggaaccgtaa aaaggccgcg
     1141 ttgctggcgt ttttccatag gctccgcccc cctgacgagc atcacaaaaa tcgacgctca
     1201 agtcagaggt ggcgaaaccc gacaggacta taaagatacc aggcgtttcc ccctggaagc
     1261 tccctcgtgc gctctcctgt tccgaccctg ccgcttaccg gatacctgtc cgcctttctc
     1321 ccttcgggaa gcgtggcgct ttctcatagc tcacgctgta ggtatctcag ttcggtgtag
     1381 gtcgttcgct ccaagctggg ctgtgtgcac gaaccccccg ttcagcccga ccgctgcgcc
     1441 ttatccggta actatcgtct tgagtccaac ccggtaagac acgacttatc gccactggca
     1501 gcagccactg gtaacaggat tagcagagcg aggtatgtag gcggtgctac agagttcttg
     1561 aagtggtggc ctaactacgg ctacactaga aggacagtat ttggtatctg cgctctgctg
     1621 aagccagtta ccttcggaaa aagagttggt agctcttgat ccggcaaaca aaccaccgct
     1681 ggtagcggtg gtttttttgt ttgcaagcag cagattacgc gcagaaaaaa aggatctcaa
     1741 gaagatcctt tgatcttttc tacggggtct gacgctcagt ggaacgaaaa ctcacgttaa
     1801 gggattttgg tcatgagatt atcaaaaagg atcttcacct agatcctttt aaattaaaaa
     1861 tgaagtttta aatcaatcta aagtatatat gagtaaactt ggtctgacag ctcgagtccc
     1921 gtcaagtcag cgtaatgctc tgccagtgtt acaaccaatt aaccaattct gattagaaaa
     1981 actcatcgag catcaaatga aactgcaatt tattcatatc aggattatca ataccatatt
     2041 tttgaaaaag ccgtttctgt aatgaaggag aaaactcacc gaggcagttc cataggatgg
     2101 caagatcctg gtatcggtct gcgattccga ctcgtccaac atcaatacaa cctattaatt
     2161 tcccctcgtc aaaaataagg ttatcaagtg agaaatcacc atgagtgacg actgaatccg
     2221 gtgagaatgg caaaagctta tgcatttctt tccagacttg ttcaacaggc cagccattac
     2281 gctcgtcatc aaaatcactc gcatcaacca aaccgttatt cattcgtgat tgcgcctgag
     2341 cgagacgaaa tacgcgatcg ctgttaaaag gacaattaca aacaggaatc gaatgcaacc
     2401 ggcgcaggaa cactgccagc gcatcaacaa tattttcacc tgaatcagga tattcttcta
     2461 atacctggaa tgctgttttc ccggggatcg cagtggtgag taaccatgca tcatcaggag
     2521 tacggataaa atgcttgatg gtcggaagag gcataaattc cgtcagccag tttagtctga
     2581 ccatctcatc tgtaacatca ttggcaacgc tacctttgcc atgtttcaga aacaactctg
     2641 gcgcatcggg cttcccatac aatcgataga ttgtcgcacc tgattgcccg acattatcgc
     2701 gagcccattt atacccatat aaatcagcat ccatgttgga atttaatcgc ggcctggagc
     2761 aagacgtttc ccgttgaata tggctcataa caccccttgt attactgttt atgtaagcag
     2821 acagttttat tgttcatgat gatatatttt tatcttgtgc aatgtaacat cagagatttt
     2881 gagacacaac gtggctttgt tgaataaatc gaacttttgc tgagttgaag gatcagctcg
     2941 agttaccaat gcttaatcag tgaggcacct atctcagcga tctgtctatt tcgttcatcc
     3001 atagttgcct gactccccgt cgtgtagata actacgatac gggagggctt accatctggc
     3061 cccagtgctg caatgatacc gcgagaccca cgctcaccgg ctccagattt atcagcaata
     3121 aaccagccag ccggaagggc cgagcgcaga agtggtcctg caactttatc cgcctccatc
     3181 cagtctatta attgttgccg ggaagctaga gtaagtagtt cgccagttaa tagtttgcgc
     3241 aacgttgttg ccattgctac aggcatcgtg gtgtcacgct cgtcgtttgg tatggcttca
     3301 ttcagctccg gttcccaacg atcaaggcga gttacatgat cccccatgtt gtgcaaaaaa
     3361 gcggttagct ccttcggtcc tccgatcgtt gtcagaagta agttggccgc agtgttatca
     3421 ctcatggtta tggcagcact gcataattct cttactgtca tgccatccgt aagatgcttt
     3481 tctgtgactg gtgagtactc aaccaagtca ttctgagaat agtgtatgcg gcgaccgagt
     3541 tgctcttgcc cggcgtcaat acgggataat accgcgccac atagcagaac tttaaaagtg
     3601 ctcatcattg gaaaacgttc ttcggggcga aaactctcaa ggatcttacc gctgttgaga
     3661 tccagttcga tgtaacccac tcgtgcaccc aactgatctt cagcatcttt tactttcacc
     3721 agcgtttctg ggtgagcaaa aacaggaagg caaaatgccg caaaaaaggg aataagggcg
     3781 acacggaaat gttgaatact catactcttc ctttttcaat attattgaag catttatcag
     3841 ggttattgtc tcatgagcgg atacatattt gaatgtattt agaaaaataa acaaataggg
     3901 gttccgcgca catttccccg aaaagtgcca cctgacgtct aagaaaccat tattatcatg
     3961 acattaacct ataaaaatag gcgtatcacg aggcagaatt tcagataaaa aaaatcctta
     4021 gctttcgcta aggatgattt ct
//
