>Addgene plasmid #39240 | pSTC0 | addgene partial sequence | sequence record 52390 | GFPfusionREV 5'-CTCCACTGACAGAAAATTTG-3'
GAATTGGGACAACTCCAGTGAAAAGTTCTTCTCCTTTACGGCTAGCAGCGGCCGCGAATTCCAGAAATCA
TCCTTAGCGAAAGCTAAGGATTTTTTTTATCTGAAATTCTGCCTCGTGATACGCCTATTTTTATAGGTTA
ATGTCATGATAATAATGGTTTCTTAGACGTCAGGTGGCACTTTTCGGGGAAATGTGCGCGGAACCCCTAT
TTGTTTATTTTTCTAAATACATTCAAATATGTATCCGCTCATGAGACAATAACCCTGATAAATGCTTCAA
TAATATTGAAAAAGGAAGAGTATGAGTATTCAACATTTCCGTGTCGCCCTTATTCCCTTTTTTGCGGCAT
TTTGCCTTCCTGTTTTTGCTCACCCAGAAACGCTGGTGAAAGTAAAAGATGCTGAAGATCAGTTGGGTGC
ACGAGTGGGTTACATCGAACTGGATCTCAACAGCGGTAAGATCCTTGAGAGTTTTCGCCCCGAAGAACGT
TTTCCAATGATGAGCACTTTTAAAGTTCTGCTATGTGGCGCGGTATTATCCCGTATTGACGCCGGGCAAG
AGCAACTCGGTCGCCGCATACACTATTCTCAGAATGACTTGGTTGAGTACTCACCAGTCACAGAAAAGCA
TCTTACGGATGGCATGACAGTAAGAGAATTATGCAGTGCTGCCATAACCATGAGTGATAACACTGCGGCC
AACTTACTTCTGACAACGATCGGAGGACCGAAGGAGCTAACCGCTTTTTTGCACAACATGGGGGATCATG
TAACTCGCCTTGATCGTTGGGAACCGGAGCTGAATGAAGCCATACCAAACGACGAGCGTGACACCACGAT
GCCTGTAGCAATGGCAACAACGTTGCGCAAACTATTAACTGGCGAACTACTTACTCTAG
