>Addgene plasmid #39240 | pSTC0 | addgene partial sequence | sequence record 53067 | GFP-F 5'-GGTCCTTCTTGAGTTTGTAAC-3'
AATAATAATACTAGAGCCAGGCATCAAATAAAACGAAAGGCTCAGTCGAAAGACTGGGCCTTTCGTTTTA
TCTGTTGTTTGTCGGTGAACGCTCTCTACTAGAGTCACACTGGCTCACCTTCGGGTGGGCCTTTCTGCGT
TTATATACTAGTAGCGGCCGCTGCAGTCCGGCAAAAAAGGGCAAGGTGTCACCACCCTGCCCTTTTTCTT
TAAAACCGAAAAGATTACTTCGCGTTATGCAGGCTTCCTCGCTCACTGACTCGCTGCGCTCGGTCGTTCG
GCTGCGGCGAGCGGTATCAGCTCACTCAAAGGCGGTAATACGGTTATCCACAGAATCAGGGGATAACGCA
GGAAAGAACATGTGAGCAAAAGGCCAGCAAAAGGCCAGGAACCGTAAAAAGGCCGCGTTGCTGGCGTTTT
TCCACAGGCTCCGCCCCCCTGACGAGCATCACAAAAATCGACGCTCAAGTCAGAGGTGGCGAAACCCGAC
AGGACTATAAAGATACCAGGCGTTTCCCCCTGGAAGCTCCCTCGTGCGCTCTCCTGTTCCGACCCTGCCG
CTTACCGGATACCTGTCCGCCTTTCTCCCTTCGGGAAGCGTGGCGCTTTCTCATAGCTCACGCTGTAGGT
ATCTCAGTTCGGTGTAGGTCGTTCGCTCCAAGCTGGGCTGTGTGCACGAACCCCCCGTTCAGCCCGACCG
CTGCGCCTTATCCGGTAACTATCGTCTTGAGTCCAACCCGGTAAGACACGACTTATCGCCACTGGCAGCA
GCCACTGGTAACAGGATTAGCAGAGCGAGGTATGTAGGCG
